Addgene plasmid #73966: pcDNA3.1-FLAG-SBP-STAG2 (I885fs)
Purpose: STAG2 cDNA (CCDS43990) I885fs
Depositing lab: Todd Waldman. Depositing organization: Georgetown University. Publication: Intact Cohesion, Anaphase, and Chromosome Segregation in Human Cells Harboring Tumor-Derived Mutations in STAG2. Kim JS, He X, Orr B, Wutz G, Hill V, Peters JM, Compton DA, Waldman T. PLoS Genet. 2016 Feb 12;12(2):e1005865. doi: 10.1371/journal.pgen.1005865. eCollection 2016 Feb. PGENETICS-D-15-02663 PubMed 26871722.
Backbone
  Vector backbone: pcDNA3.1
  Backbone manufacturer: Invitrogen
  Backbone size w/o insert (bp): 5428
  Total vector size (bp): 9379
  Vector type: Mammalian Expression
  Selectable markers: Neomycin (select with G418)
Growth in bacteria
  Bacterial resistance: Ampicillin, 100 μg/mL
  Growth temperature: 37°C
  Growth strain: DH5alpha
  Copy number: High Copy
Gene/Insert
  Gene/Insert name: STAG2
  Species: H. sapiens (human)
  Insert size (bp): 3951
  Mutation: I885fs
  GenBank ID: NM_001042749
  Entrez Gene: STAG2 (a.k.a. SA-2, SA2, SCC3B, bA517O1.1)
  Tag / fusion protein: FLAG-SBP (N terminal on insert)
  Cloning method: Restriction Enzyme; 5′ cloning site BamH I (not destroyed); 3′ cloning site Not I (not destroyed)
  Sequencing primers: 5′ T7
Terms and licenses: Academic/Nonprofit Terms; Industry Terms: Not Available to Industry
How to cite: pcDNA3.1-FLAG-SBP-STAG2 (I885fs) was a gift from Todd Waldman (Addgene plasmid # 73966 ; http://n2t.net/addgene:73966 ; RRID:Addgene_73966)
