[The description below was written by a language model from this plasmid's Addgene catalogue record.]
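Description:
pcDNA3.1-FLAG-SBP-STAG2 (I885fs) is a mammalian expression plasmid built on the Invitrogen pcDNA3.1 backbone, with a recorded total size of about 9.4 kb. It is maintained in E. coli as a high-copy plasmid under ampicillin selection, and it carries a neomycin resistance marker so that transfected mammalian cells can be selected with G418. The record does not list the promoter or other regulatory features. pcDNA3.1 vectors conventionally drive the insert from the CMV immediate-early promoter with a downstream polyadenylation signal, and the use of a T7 primer for 5′ sequencing fits the T7 promoter site that normally lies just upstream of the cloning region in this backbone.

The insert is a roughly 3.95 kb human STAG2 cDNA cloned between BamHI and NotI sites, both of which are retained. STAG2 (also called SA2 or SCC3B) encodes a subunit of the cohesin complex. This version carries a frameshift mutation at isoleucine 885 (I885fs), which would be expected to alter the reading frame from that point and yield a C-terminally truncated protein. The protein is fused at its N terminus to a tandem FLAG and streptavidin-binding peptide (SBP) tag. FLAG allows detection or immunoprecipitation with anti-FLAG antibodies, and SBP allows capture on streptavidin resin, so the pair suits affinity purification of the protein and its binding partners. Because the tag lies upstream of the frameshift, the mutant product should remain tagged. The associated publication concerns tumor-derived STAG2 mutations in human cells and their effects on cohesion and chromosome segregation, which suggests that this plasmid is used to express and characterize one such mutant.
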