>Addgene plasmid #73966 | pcDNA3.1-FLAG-SBP-STAG2 (I885fs) | depositor partial sequence | sequence record 137463 | pcDNA3.1-FLAG-SBP-STAG2 (I885fs) sequence 3952 bps
ATGGACTACAAGGACGACGACGACAAGATGGACGAGAAGACCACCGGCTGGCGCGGCGGCCACGTGGTGG
AGGGCCTGGCCGGCGAGCTGGAGCAGCTGCGCGCCCGCCTGGAGCACCACCCCCAGGGCCAGCGCGAGCC
CGGCGGCATAGCAGCTCCAGAAATACCAACTGATTTTAATCTACTACAGGAGTCAGAAACACATTTTTCT
TCTGACACAGATTTTGAAGATATCGAAGGAAAAAACCAAAAGCAAGGCAAAGGCAAAACTTGTAAAAAAG
GCAAAAAGGGCCCAGCAGAAAAGGGCAAAGGTGGAAATGGAGGAGGAAAACCTCCTTCTGGTCCAAACCG
AATGAATGGTCATCACCAACAGAATGGAGTGGAAAACATGATGTTGTTTGAAGTTGTTAAAATGGGCAAG
AGTGCTATGCAGTCGGTGGTAGATGATTGGATAGAATCATACAAGCATGACCGAGATATAGCACTTCTTG
ACCTTATCAACTTTTTTATTCAGTGTTCAGGCTGTAAAGGAGTTGTCACAGCAGAAATGTTTAGACATAT
GCAGAACTCTGAGATAATTCGAAAAATGACTGAAGAGTTCGATGAGGATAGTGGAGATTATCCACTTACC
ATGGCTGGTCCTCAGTGGAAGAAGTTCAAATCCAGTTTTTGTGAGTTCATTGGCGTGTTAGTACGGCAAT
GTCAATATAGTATCATATATGATGAGTATATGATGGATACAGTCATTTCACTTCTTACAGGATTGTCTGA
CTCACAAGTCAGAGCATTTCGACATACAAGCACCCTGGCAGCTATGAAGTTGATGACAGCTTTGGTGAAT
GTGGCACTAAATCTTAGCATTAATATGGATAATACACAAAGACAATATGAAGCAGAACGGAATAAAATGA
TTGGAAAACGAGCCAATGAGAGGCTAGAACTCCTGCTACAAAAGCGGAAAGAGCTTCAGGAAAATCAAGA
TGAAATAGAAAATATGATGAATGCAATATTTAAAGGAGTGTTTGTACATAGATACCGTGATGCGATAGCT
GAAATTCGAGCTATTTGCATTGAAGAGATTGGCATTTGGATGAAGATGTATAGTGATGCCTTTCTTAATG
ACAGTTATTTAAAATATGTTGGTTGGACTATGCATGATAAGCAAGGTGAAGTAAGACTCAAATGTCTTAC
TGCTCTACAAGGGCTTTATTATAACAAAGAGCTTAATTCCAAACTGGAACTTTTTACCAGTCGGTTCAAG
GATAGAATTGTGTCTATGACCCTTGACAAAGAATATGATGTTGCAGTACAAGCAATAAAATTACTCACTC
TTGTTTTACAGAGTAGTGAAGAAGTTCTCACTGCAGAAGATTGTGAAAATGTCTATCATCTGGTTTATTC
AGCTCACCGGCCAGTAGCAGTAGCAGCTGGAGAATTTCTCTACAAAAAGCTCTTCAGTCGTAGAGATCCA
GAGGAGGATGGAATGATGAAAAGAAGAGGAAGACAAGGTCCAAATGCCAACCTTGTTAAGACATTGGTTT
TTTTCTTTCTAGAAAGTGAGTTACATGAGCATGCAGCATACCTTGTGGATAGCATGTGGGACTGTGCTAC
TGAGCTGCTGAAAGACTGGGAATGTATGAATAGCTTGTTACTGGAAGAGCCACTTAGTGGAGAGGAAGCA
CTAACAGATAGGCAAGAGAGTGCTCTGATTGAAATAATGCTTTGTACCATTAGACAAGCGGCTGAATGTC
ATCCTCCCGTGGGAAGAGGGACAGGAAAAAGGGTGCTTACAGCAAAGGAGAAGAAGACACAGTTGGATGA
TAGGACAAAAATCACTGAGCTTTTTGCCGTGGCCCTTCCTCAGTTATTAGCAAAATACTCTGTAGATGCA
GAAAAGGTGACTAACTTGTTGCAGTTGCCTCAGTACTTTGATTTGGAAATATATACCACTGGACGATTAG
AAAAGCATTTGGATGCCTTATTGCGACAGATCCGGAATATTGTAGAGAAGCACACAGATACAGATGTTTT
GGAAGCATGTTCTAAAACTTACCATGCACTCTGTAATGAAGAGTTCACAATCTTCAACAGAGTAGATATT
TCAAGAAGTCAACTGATAGATGAATTGGCAGATAAATTTAACCGGCTTCTTGAAGATTTTCTGCAAGAGG
GTGAAGAACCTGATGAAGATGATGCATATCAGGTATTGTCAACATTGAAGAGGATCACTGCTTTTCATAA
TGCCCATGACCTTTCAAAGTGGGATTTATTTGCTTGTAATTACAAACTCTTGAAAACTGGAATCGAAAAT
GGAGACATGCCTGAGCAGATTGTTATTCACGCACTGCAGTGTACTCACTATGTAATCCTTTGGCAACTTG
CTAAGATAACTGAAAGCAGCTCTACAAAGGAGGACTTGCTGCGTTTAAAGAAACAAATGAGAGTATTTTG
TCAGATATGTCAACATTACCTGACCAACGTGAATACTACTGTTAAGGAACAGGCCTTCACTATTCTGTGT
GATATTTTGATGATCTTCAGCCATCAGATTATGTCAGGAGGGCGTGACATGTTAGAGCCATTAGTGTATA
CCCCTGATTCTTCATTGCAGTCTGAGTTGCTCAGCTTTATTTTGGATCATGTCTTCATTGAACAGGATGA
TGATAATAATAGTGCAGATGGTCAGCAAGAGGATGAAGCCAGTAAAATTGAAGCTCTGCACAAGAGAAGA
AATTTACTTGCAGCATTTTGTAAGCTAATTGTATATACTGTGGTGGAGATGAATACAGCTGCAGATAATC
TTCAAACAGTATATGAAGTATTATAATGACTATGGAGATATCATCAAAGAAACAATGAGTAAAACAAGGC
AGATAGACAAAATTCAGTGTGCTAAGACCCTTATTCTCAGTCTGCAACAGCTTTTTAATGAAATGATACA
AGAAAATGGCTATAATTTTGATAGATCATCCTCTACATTTAGTGGCATAAAAGAACTTGCTCGACGTTTT
GCTTTAACTTTTGGACTTGATCAGTTGAAAACAAGAGAAGCCATTGCCATGCTACACAAAGATGGCATAG
AATTTGCTTTTAAAGAGCCTAATCCGCAAGGGGAGAGCCATCCACCTTTAAATTTGGCATTTCTTGATAT
TCTGAGTGAATTTTCTTCTAAACTACTTCGACAAGACAAAAGAACAGTGTATGTTTACTTGGAAAAGTTC
ATGACCTTTCAGATGTCACTCCGAAGAGAGGATGTGTGGCTTCCACTGATGTCTTACCGAAATTCTTTGC
TAGCTGGTGGTGATGATGACACCATGTCAGTCATTAGTGGAATCAGCAGCCGGGGGTCAACAGTACGGAG
TAAAAAATCAAAACCATCTACAGGAAAACGGAAAGTGGTTGAGGGCATGCAGCTTTCACTCACTGAAGAA
AGTAGTAGTAGTGACAGTATGTGGTTAAGCAGAGAACAAACACTGCACACCCCTGTTATGATGCAGACAC
CACAACTCACCTCCACTATTATGAGAGAGCCCAAAAGATTACGGCCTGAGGATAGCTTCATGAGTGTTTA
TCCAATGCAGACTGAACATCATCAAACACCTCTTGATTATAACACGCAGGTAACATGGATGTTAGCTCAA
AGACAACAAGAGGAAGCAAGGCAACAGCAGGAGAGAGCAGCAATGAGCTATGTTAAACTGCGAACTAATC
TTCAGCATGCCATTCGGCGTGGCACAAGCCTAATGGAAGATGATGAAGAGCCAATTGTGGAAGATGTTAT
GATGTCCTCAGAAGGGAGGATTGAGGATCTTAATGAGGGAATGGATTTTGACACCATGGATATAGATTTG
CCACCATCAAAGAACAGACGAGAGAGAACAGAACTGAAGCCTGATTTCTTTGATCCAGCTTCAATTATGG
ATGAATCAGTTCTTGGAGTGTCAATGTTTTAA
