>Addgene plasmid #73966 | pcDNA3.1-FLAG-SBP-STAG2 (I885fs) | addgene partial sequence | sequence record 139389 | T7 5'-TAATACGACTCACTATAGGG-3'
CCGAGCTCGGATCCACCGGTACCATGGACTACAAGGACGACGACGACAAGATGGACGAGAAGACCACCGG
CTGGCGCGGCGGCCACGTGGTGGAGGGCCTGGCCGGCGAGCTGGAGCAGCTGCGCGCCCGCCTGGAGCAC
CACCCCCAGGGCCAGCGCGAGCCCGGCGGCATAGCAGCTCCAGAAATACCAACTGATTTTAATCTACTAC
AGGAGTCAGAAACACATTTTTCTTCTGACACAGATTTTGAAGATATCGAAGGAAAAAACCAAAAGCAAGG
CAAAGGCAAAACTTGTAAAAAAGGCAAAAAGGGCCCAGCAGAAAAGGGCAAAGGTGGAAATGGAGGAGGA
AAACCTCCTTCTGGTCCAAACCGAATGAATGGTCATCACCAACAGAATGGAGTGGAAAACATGATGTTGT
TTGAAGTTGTTAAAATGGGCAAGAGTGCTATGCAGTCGGTGGTAGATGATTGGATAGAATCATACAAGCA
TGACCGAGATATAGCACTTCTTGACCTTATCAACTTTTTTATTCAGTGTTCAGGCTGTAAAGGAGTTGTC
ACAGCAGAAATGTTTAGACATATGCAGAACTCTGAGATAATTCGAAAAATGACTGAAGAGTTCGATGAGG
ATAGTGGAGATTATCCACTTACCATGGCTGGTCCTCAGTGGAAGAAGTTCAAATCCAGTTTTTGTGAGTT
CATTGGCGTGTTAGTACGGCAATGTCAATATAGTATCATATATGATGAGTATATGATGGATACAGTCATT
TCACTTCTTACAGGATTGTCTGACTCACAAGTCAGAGCATT
