>Addgene plasmid #73966 | pcDNA3.1-FLAG-SBP-STAG2 (I885fs) | addgene partial sequence | sequence record 139467 | hSTAG2-F2 5'-GGATGCCTTATTGCGACAGA-3'
GCATGTTCTAAAACTTACCATGCACTCTGTAATGAAGAGTTCACAATCTTCAACAGAGTAGATATTTCAA
GAAGTCAACTGATAGATGAATTGGCAGATAAATTTAACCGGCTTCTTGAAGATTTTCTGCAAGAGGGTGA
AGAACCTGATGAAGATGATGCATATCAGGTATTGTCAACATTGAAGAGGATCACTGCTTTTCATAATGCC
CATGACCTTTCAAAGTGGGATTTATTTGCTTGTAATTACAAACTCTTGAAAACTGGAATCGAAAATGGAG
ACATGCCTGAGCAGATTGTTATTCACGCACTGCAGTGTACTCACTATGTAATCCTTTGGCAACTTGCTAA
GATAACTGAAAGCAGCTCTACAAAGGAGGACTTGCTGCGTTTAAAGAAACAAATGAGAGTATTTTGTCAG
ATATGTCAACATTACCTGACCAACGTGAATACTACTGTTAAGGAACAGGCCTTCACTATTCTGTGTGATA
TTTTGATGATCTTCAGCCATCAGATTATGTCAGGAGGGCGTGACATGTTAGAGCCATTAGTGTATACCCC
TGATTCTTCATTGCAGTCTGAGTTGCTCAGCTTTATTTTGGATCATGTCTTCATTGAACAGGATGATGAT
AATAATAGTGCAGATGGTCAGCAAGAGGATGAAGCCAGTAAAATTGAAGCTCTGCACAAGAGAAGAAATT
TACTTGCAGCATTTTGTAAGCTAATTGTATATACTGTGGTGGAGATGAATACAGCTGCAGATAATCTTCA
AACAGTATATGAAGTATTATAATGACTATGGAGATATCATCAAAGAAACAATGAGTAA
